Addgene plasmid #233959: makeTCR_Hs.TRAV17
Purpose: Hs TRAV gene for makeTCR assembly
Depositing lab: Michael Platten. Depositing organization: Deutsches Krebsforschungszentrum (DKFZ). Publication: makeTCR: A Modular Platform for Rapid, Flexible, Scalable, Single-Step T Cell Receptor Synthesis. Hamberger M, Neuhoff M-T, Pietrantonio SV, Boschert T, Maldonado Torres C, Errerd A, Tan CL, Lindner JM, Platten M, Green EW. bioRxiv 2025.04.27.647198 10.1101/2025.04.27.647198.
Backbone
  Vector backbone: pmakeTCR
  Backbone manufacturer: custom
  Backbone size w/o insert (bp): 1710
  Vector type: Synthetic Biology
Growth in bacteria
  Bacterial resistance: Chloramphenicol, 25 μg/mL
  Growth temperature: 37°C
  Growth strain: DH5alpha
  Copy number: High Copy
Gene/Insert
  Gene/Insert name: TRAV17 (alt name: ENSG00000211797)
  Species: H. sapiens (human)
  Insert size (bp): 328
  Entrez Gene: TRAV17 (a.k.a. TCRAV17S1, TCRAV3S1)
  Promoter: n/a
  Cloning method: Restriction Enzyme; 5′ cloning site GATG (not destroyed); 3′ cloning site CTGT (not destroyed)
  Sequencing primers: 5′ M13 (-21) Forward; 3′ M13 Reverse
Resource information
  A portion of this plasmid was derived from a plasmid made by: synthetic
Terms and licenses: Academic/Nonprofit Terms; Industry Terms: Not Available to Industry
Depositor comments: Please visit https://doi.org/10.1101/2025.04.27.647198 for bioRxiv preprint.
How to cite: makeTCR_Hs.TRAV17 was a gift from Michael Platten (Addgene plasmid # 233959 ; http://n2t.net/addgene:233959 ; RRID:Addgene_233959)
