[The description below was written by a language model from this plasmid's Addgene catalogue record and pLannotate feature annotations shown in this document.]
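Description:
makeTCR_Hs.TRAV17 is a small (about 2.0 kb) synthetic-biology part plasmid that stores the human T cell receptor alpha variable gene segment TRAV17 as a module for the makeTCR platform, a modular system for single-step assembly of T cell receptor coding sequences. The custom pmakeTCR backbone (about 1.7 kb) is minimal. It carries a high-copy ColE1/pUC-type origin of replication and a chloramphenicol acetyltransferase gene driven by its native cat promoter, which provides chloramphenicol selection in E. coli. Short bacterial and phage transcription terminators (tonB, T7Te, T3Te) flank these elements and probably insulate the insert from read-through transcription. A very short lacZα remnant is also detected, most likely vestigial sequence around the M13 primer sites listed for sequencing.

The 328 bp insert is synthetic in origin and has no promoter of its own, so the plasmid is a donor of a coding fragment rather than an expression vector. The catalogue lists four-base sequences as the preserved 5′ and 3′ cloning sites. This is consistent with defined overhangs for ordered, Golden Gate-style ligation to the other TCR modules, although the record does not name the enzyme used or the partner parts. The automated annotation labels the insert CDS (roughly positions 9–335) as TRAV21 rather than TRAV17. This most likely reflects a homology-based best match among closely related TRAV family members, and the catalogue identity of TRAV17 should be taken as the depositor's designation. The plasmid is intended to be combined with other makeTCR components to build full-length TCR alpha chains that use this V segment.
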