Features (pLannotate 1.2.2; 8 found; start..end, strand, type, name):
      9..335     +  CDS            TRAV21: TVA21_HUMAN - Experimental evidence at protein level: Swiss-Prot protein existence level 1. V region of the variable domain of T cell receptor (TR) alpha chain that participates in the antigen recognition (PubMed:24600447). Alpha-beta T cell receptors are antigen specific receptors which are essential to the immune response and are present on the cell surface of T lymphocytes. Recognize peptide-major histocompatibility (MH) (pMH) complexes that are displayed by antigen presenting cells (APC), a prerequisite for efficient T cell adaptive immunity against pathogens (PubMed:25493333). Binding of
    423..454     +  terminator     tonB terminator: bidirectional E. coli tonB-P14 transcription terminator
    455..557     +  promoter       cat promoter: promoter of the E. coli cat gene encoding chloramphenicol acetyltransferase
    558..1214    +  CDS            cat: CAT_ECOLX - Experimental evidence at protein level: Swiss-Prot protein existence level 1. This enzyme is an effector of chloramphenicol resistance in bacteria. From Escherichia coli. This protein is used as a marker in many commonly used cloning vectors, such as pACYC184.
   1241..1268    +  terminator     T7Te terminator: phage T7 early transcription terminator
   1280..1867    -  rep_origin     ori: high-copy-number ColE1/pMB1/pBR322/pUC origin of replication
   1889..1918    -  terminator     T3Te terminator: phage T3 early transcription terminator
   1990..2009    -  CDS            lacZα (fragment): LacZα fragment of β-galactosidase; lacZ fragment
>Addgene plasmid #233959 | makeTCR_Hs.TRAV17 | addgene full sequence | sequence record 468285 | Addgene NGS Result
CGTCTCAGATGGAAACTCTCCTGGGAGTGTCTTTGGTGATTCTATGGCTTCAACTGGCTAGGGTGAACAG
TCAACAGGGAGAAGAGGATCCTCAGGCCTTGAGCATCCAGGAGGGTGAAAATGCCACCATGAACTGCAGT
TACAAAACTAGTATAAACAATTTACAGTGGTATAGACAAAATTCAGGTAGAGGCCTTGTCCACCTAATTT
TAATACGTTCAAATGAAAGAGAGAAACACAGTGGAAGATTAAGAGTCACGCTTGACACTTCCAAGAAAAG
CAGTTCCTTGTTGATCACGGCTTCCCGGGCAGCAGACACTGCTTCTTACTTCTGTTGAGACGCAGGGAAG
ATGGCCGCGAAGAAAACGTCATAGCTGTTTCCTGACTGACCATTTAAATCATACCTGACCTCCATAGCAG
AAAGTCAAAAGCCTCCGACCGGAGGCTTTTGACTTGATCGGCACGTAAGAGGTTCCAACTTTCACCATAA
TGAAATAAGATCACTACCGGGCGTATTTTTTGAGTTATCGAGATTTTCAGGAGCTAAGGAAGCTAAAATG
GAGAAAAAAATCACTGGATATACCACCGTTGATATATCCCAATGGCATCGTAAAGAACATTTTGAGGCAT
TTCAGTCAGTTGCTCAATGTACCTATAACCAGACCGTTCAGCTGGATATTACGGCCTTTTTAAAGACCGT
AAAGAAAAATAAGCACAAGTTTTATCCGGCCTTTATTCACATTCTTGCCCGCCTGATGAATGCTCATCCG
GAATTTCGTATGGCAATGAAAGACGGTGAGCTGGTGATATGGGATAGTGTTCACCCTTGTTACACCGTTT
TCCATGAGCAAACTGAAACGTTTTCATCGCTCTGGAGTGAATACCACGACGATTTCCGGCAGTTTCTACA
CATATATTCGCAAGATGTGGCGTGTTACGGTGAAAACCTGGCCTATTTCCCTAAAGGGTTTATTGAGAAT
ATGTTTTTTGTCTCAGCCAATCCCTGGGTGAGTTTCACCAGTTTTGATTTAAACGTGGCCAATATGGACA
ACTTCTTCGCCCCCGTTTTCACCATGGGCAAATATTATACGCAAGGCGACAAGGTGCTGATGCCGCTGGC
GATTCAGGTTCATCATGCCGTTTGTGATGGCTTCCATGTCGGCAGAATGCTTAATGAATTACAACAGTAC
TGCGATGAGTGGCAGGGCGGGGCGTAATGAGGGCCCAAATGTAATCACCTGGCTCACCTTCGGGTGGGCC
TTTCTGCGTTGCTGGCGTTTTTCCATAGGCTCCGCCCCCCTGACGAGCATCACAAAAATCGATGCTCAAG
TCAGAGGTGGCGAAACCCGACAGGACTATAAAGATACCAGGCGTTTCCCCCTGGAAGCTCCCTCGTGCGC
TCTCCTGTTCCGACCCTGCCGCTTACCGGATACCTGTCCGCCTTTCTCCCTTCGGGAAGCGTGGCGCTTT
CTCATAGCTCACGCTGTAGGTATCTCAGTTCGGTGTAGGTCGTTCGCTCCAAGCTGGGCTGTGTGCACGA
ACCCCCCGTTCAGCCCGACCGCTGCGCCTTATCCGGTAACTATCGTCTTGAGTCCAACCCGGTAAGACAC
GACTTATCGCCACTGGCAGCAGCCACTGGTAACAGGATTAGCAGAGCGAGGTATGTAGGCGGTGCTACAG
AGTTCTTGAAGTGGTGGCCTAACTACGGCTACACTAGAAGAACAGTATTTGGTATCTGCGCTCTGCTGAA
GCCAGTTACCTCGGAAAAAGAGTTGGTAGCTCTTGATCCGGCAAACAAACCACCGCTGGTAGCGGTGGTT
TTTTTGTTTGCAAGCAGCAGATTACGCGCAGAAAAAAAGGATCTCAAGAAGATCCTTTGATTTTCTACCG
AAGAAAGGCCCACCCGTGAAGGTGAGCCAGTGAGTTGATTGCAGTCCAGTTACGCTGGAGTCTGAGGCTC
GTCCTGAATGATATCAAGCTTGAATTCGTTTGTAAAACGACGGCCAGTGCTAACCGTATCGCATTGGCCA
TACCTACA
